>Addgene plasmid #129836 | pRDAX-333 C-Tag miRFP670[2] L20 {Esp3I(2x)} EGFP | depositor full sequence | sequence record 249214 | Full Sequence
GCCTGCCTCCAGGCCTCAATATTGGCCATTAGCCATATTATTCATTGGTTATATAGCATAAATCAATATT
GGCTATTGGCCATTGCATACGTTGTATCTATATCATAATATGTACATTTATATTGGCTCATGTCCAATAT
GACCGCCATGTTGGCATTGATTATTGACTAGTTATTAATAGTAATCAATTACGGGGTCATTAGTTCATAG
CCCATATATGGAGTTCCGCGTTACATAACTTACGGTAAATGGCCCGCCTGGCTGACCGCCCAACGACCCC
CGCCCATTGACGTCAATAATGACGTATGTTCCCATAGTAACGCCAATAGGGACTTTCCATTGACGTCAAT
GGGTGGAGTATTTACGGTAAACTGCCCACTTGGCAGTACATCAAGTGTATCATATGCCAAGTCCGCCCCC
TATTGACGTCAATGACGGTAAATGGCCCGCCTGGCATTATGCCCAGTACATGACCTTACGGGACTTTCCT
ACTTGGCAGTACATCTACGTATTAGTCATCGCTATTACCATGGTGATGCGGTTTTGGCAGTACACCAATG
GGCGTGGATAGCGGTTTGACTCACGGGGATTTCCAAGTCTCCACCCCATTGACGTCAATGGGAGTTTGTT
TTGGCACCAAAATCAACGGGACTTTCCAAAATGTCGTAATAACCCCGCCCCGTTGACGCAAATGGGCGGT
AGGCGTGTACGGTGGGAGGTCTATATAAGCAGAGCTCGTTTAGTGAACCGTCAGATCACTAGAAGCTTTA
TTGCGGTAGTTTATCACAGTTAAATTGCTAACGCAGTCAGTGCTTCTGACACAACAGTCTCGAACTTAAG
CTGCAGAAGTTGGTCGTGAGGCACTGGGCAGGTAAGTATCAAGGTTACAAGACAGGTTTAAGGAGACCAA
TAGAAACTGGGCTTGTCGAGACAGAGAAGACTCTTGCGTTTCTGATAGGCACCTATTGGTCTTACTGACA
TCCACTTTGCCTTTCTCTCCACAGGTGTCCACTCCCAGGCCACCCGAGACGCCGAGGCACGCCGTCTCCG
GGAGTCCTGGCGGTGGATCCGGAGGCTCTGGGAGCTCTGCCAGCGGTGGCAGCACCAGTGGCAGAGCGGG
ACCCAGTATCGACCTGTCTGGGACACTCGCACCAGCACTGGAGCGCATAAGAACTGCTGGATCACTGAGG
GCCCTCTGTGACGACACAGTCTTGCTCTTTCAGCAATGTACGGGCTATGATCGAGTGATGGTGTACCGAT
TCGACGAACAGGGTCATGGTCTGGTCTTTTCCGAGTGTCACGTGCCTGGCCTGGAGAGCTACTTTGGCAA
CCGCTATCCCTCTTCTACCGTACCCCAGATGGCCAGGCAACTTTACGTCCGGCAACGGGTCAGAGTGCTG
GTGGATGTGACCTACCAGCCTGTGCCACTCGAACCTCGGCTGAGCCCACTCACTGGACGGGATCTGGACA
TGAGCGGCTGCTTCCTGAGGTCCATGTCACCTTGCCATCTGCAGTTCTTGAAGGACATGGGCGTTCGAGC
CACACTCGCAGTCTCACTGGTTGTAGGCGGGAAACTGTGGGGTCTTGTGGTGTGTCACCACTACCTTCCC
AGGTTCATCCGGTTCGAGTTGAGAGCCATCTGCAAACGTTTGGCCGAGAGAATAGCCACCCGCATTACTG
CTCTGGAATCCTAAGAATTCAGATCCGCCCCTCTCCCTCCCCCCCCCCTAACGTTACTGGCCGAAGCCGC
TTGGAATAAGGCCGGTGTGCGTTTGTCTATATGTTATTTTCCACCATATTGCCGTCTTTTGGCAATGTGA
GGGCCCGGAAACCTGGCCCTGTCTTCTTGACGAGCATTCCTAGGGGTCTTTCCCCTCTCGCCAAAGGAAT
GCAAGGTCTGTTGAATGTCGTGAAGGAAGCAGTTCCTCTGGTAGCTTCTTGAAGACAAACAACGTCTGTA
GCGACCCTTTGCAGGCAGCGGAACCCCCCACCTGGCGACAGGTGCCTCTGCGGCCAAAAGCCACGTGTAT
AAGATACACCTGCAAAGGCGGCACAACCCCAGTGCCACGTTGTGAGTTGGATAGTTGTGGAAAGAGTCAA
ATGGCTCTCCTCAAGCGTATTCAACAAGGGGCTGAAGGATGCCCAGAAGGTACCCCATTGTATGGGATCT
GATCTGGGGCCTCGGTACACATGCTTTACATGTGTTTAGTCGAGGTTAAAAAAACGTCTAGGCCCCCCGA
ACCACGGGGACGTGGTTTTCCTTTGAAAAACACGATGATAATATGGCCACAACCATGGTGAGCAAGGGCG
AGGAGCTGTTCACCGGGGTGGTGCCCATCCTGGTCGAGCTGGACGGCGACGTAAACGGCCACAAGTTCAG
CGTGTCCGGCGAGGGCGAGGGCGATGCCACCTACGGCAAGCTGACCCTGAAGTTCATCTGCACCACCGGC
AAGCTGCCCGTGCCCTGGCCCACCCTCGTGACCACCCTGACCTACGGCGTGCAGTGCTTCAGCCGCTACC
CCGACCACATGAAGCAGCACGACTTCTTCAAGTCCGCCATGCCCGAAGGCTACGTCCAGGAGCGCACCAT
CTTCTTCAAGGACGACGGCAACTACAAGACCCGCGCCGAGGTGAAGTTCGAGGGCGACACCCTGGTGAAC
CGCATCGAGCTGAAGGGCATCGACTTCAAGGAGGACGGCAACATCCTGGGGCACAAGCTGGAGTACAACT
ACAACAGCCACAACGTCTATATCATGGCCGACAAGCAGAAGAACGGCATCAAGGTGAACTTCAAGATCCG
CCACAACATCGAGGACGGCAGCGTGCAGCTCGCCGACCACTACCAGCAGAACACCCCCATCGGCGACGGC
CCCGTGCTGCTGCCCGACAACCACTACCTGAGCACCCAGTCCGCCCTGAGCAAAGACCCCAACGAGAAGC
GCGATCACATGGTCCTGCTGGAGTTCGTGACCGCCGCCGGGATCACTCTCGGCATGGACGAGCTGTACAA
GTAAACCGGTGCTCGAGGTACCGATGAATAGCTAAGGTCGAGGCCGCAGGTAAGTATCAAGGTTACAAGA
CAGGTTTAAGGAGACCAATAGAAACTGGGCTTGTCGAGACAGAGAAGACTCTTGCGTTTCTGATAGGCAC
CTATTGGTCTTACTGACATCCACTTTGCCTTTCTCTCCACAGGTGTCGACAATCAACCTCTGGATTACAA
AATTTGTGAAAGATTGACTGGTATTCTTAACTATGTTGCTCCTTTTACGCTATGTGGATACGCTGCTTTA
ATGCCTTTGTATCATGCTATTGCTTCCCGTATGGCTTTCATTTTCTCCTCCTTGTATAAATCCTGGTTGC
TGTCTCTTTATGAGGAGTTGTGGCCCGTTGTCAGGCAACGTGGCGTGGTGTGCACTGTGTTTGCTGACGC
AACCCCCACTGGTTGGGGCATTGCCACCACCTGTCAGCTCCTTTCCGGGACTTTCGCTTTCCCCCTCCCT
ATTGCCACGGCGGAACTCATCGCCGCCTGCCTTGCCCGCTGCTGGACAGGGGCTCGGCTGTTGGGCACTG
ACAATTCCGTGGTGTTGTCGGGGAAGCTGACGTCCTTTCCATGGCTGCTCGCCTGTGTTGCCACCTGGAT
TCTGCGCGGGACGTCCTTCTGCTACGTCCCTTCGGCCCTCAATCCAGCGGACCTTCCTTCCCGCGGCCTG
CTGCCGGCTCTGCGGCCTCTTCCGCGTCTTCGCCTTCGCCCTCAGACGAGTCGGATCTCCCTTTGGGCCG
CCTCCCCGCCTGGAATTCGAGCTCGGTACGATCAGCCTCGACTGTGCCTTCTAGTTGCCAGCCATCTGTT
GTTTGCCCCTCCCCCGTGCCTTCCTTGACCCTGGAAGGTGCCACTCCCACTGTCCTTTCCTAATAAAATG
AGGAAATTGCATCGCATTGTCTGAGTAGGTGTCATTCTATTCTGGGGGGTGGGGTGGGGCAGGACAGCAA
GGGGGAGGATTGGGAAGACAATAGCCCAGCTTTTGTTCCCTTTAGTGAGGGTTAATTGCGCGCTTGGCGT
AATCATGGTCATAGCTGTTTCCTGTGTGAAATTGTTATCCGCTAATTCACTCCTCAGGTGCAGGCTGCCT
ATCAGAAGGTGGTGGCTGGTGTGGCCAATGCCCTGGCTCACAAATACCACTGAGATCTTTTTCCCTCTGC
CAAAAATTATGGGGACATCATGAAGCCCCTTGAGCATCTGACTTCTGGCTAATAAAGGAAATTTATTTTC
ATTGCAATAGTGTGTTGGAATTTTTTGTGTCTCTCACTCGGAAGGACATATGGGAGGGCAAATCATTTAA
AACATCAGAATGAGTATTTGGTTTAGAGTTTGGCAACATATGCCCATATGCTGGCTGCCATGAACAAAGG
TTGGCTATAAAGAGGTCATCAGTATATGAAACAGCCCCCTGCTGTCCATTCCTTATTCCATAGAAAAGCC
TTGACTTGAGGTTAGATTTTTTTTATATTTTGTTTTGTGTTATTTTTTTCTTTAACATCCCTAAAATTTT
CCTTACATGTTTTACTAGCCAGATTTTTCCTCCTCTCCTGACTACTCCCAGTCATAGCTGTCCCTCTTCT
CTTATGGAGATCGGCCGGCCGCCGGCGTCGACGCGCGCGGCCGCGGCGCGCCGTTGCTGGCGTTTTTCCA
TAGGCTCCGCCCCCCTGACGAGCATCACAAAAATCGACGCTCAAGTCAGAGGTGGCGAAACCCGACAGGA
CTATAAAGATACCAGGCGTTTCCCCCTGGAAGCTCCCTCGTGCGCTCTCCTGTTCCGACCCTGCCGCTTA
CCGGATACCTGTCCGCCTTTCTCCCTTCGGGAAGCGTGGCGCTTTCTCATAGCTCACGCTGTAGGTATCT
CAGTTCGGTGTAGGTCGTTCGCTCCAAGCTGGGCTGTGTGCACGAACCCCCCGTTCAGCCCGACCGCTGC
GCCTTATCCGGTAACTATCGTCTTGAGTCCAACCCGGTAAGACACGACTTATCGCCACTGGCAGCAGCCA
CTGGTAACAGGATTAGCAGAGCGAGGTATGTAGGCGGTGCTACAGAGTTCTTGAAGTGGTGGCCTAACTA
CGGCTACACTAGAAGAACAGTATTTGGTATCTGCGCTCTGCTGAAGCCAGTTACCTTCGGAAAAAGAGTT
GGTAGCTCTTGATCCGGCAAACAAACCACCGCTGGTAGCGGTGGTTTTTTTGTTTGCAAGCAGCAGATTA
CGCGCAGAAAAAAAGGATCTCAAGAAGATCCTTTGATCTTTTCTACGGGGTCTGACGCTCAGTGGAACGA
AAACTCACGTTAAGGGATTTTGGTCATGAGATTATCAAAAAGGATCTTCACCTAGATCCTTTTAAATTAA
AAATGAAGTTTTAAATCAATCTAAAGTATATATGAGTAAACTTGGTCTGACAGTTACCAATGCTTAATCA
GTGAGGCACCTATCTCAGCGATCTGTCTATTTCGTTCATCCATAGTTGCCTGACTCCCCGTCGTGTAGAT
AACTACGATACGGGAGGGCTTACCATCTGGCCCCAGTGCTGCAATGATACCGCGAGACCCACGCTCACCG
GCTCCAGATTTATCAGCAATAAACCAGCCAGCCGGAAGGGCCGAGCGCAGAAGTGGTCCTGCAACTTTAT
CCGCCTCCATCCAGTCTATTAATTGTTGCCGGGAAGCTAGAGTAAGTAGTTCGCCAGTTAATAGTTTGCG
CAACGTTGTTGCCATTGCTACAGGCATCGTGGTGTCACGCTCGTCGTTTGGTATGGCTTCATTCAGCTCC
GGTTCCCAACGATCAAGGCGAGTTACATGATCCCCCATGTTGTGCAAAAAAGCGGTTAGCTCCTTCGGTC
CTCCGATCGTTGTCAGAAGTAAGTTGGCCGCAGTGTTATCACTCATGGTTATGGCAGCACTGCATAATTC
TCTTACTGTCATGCCATCCGTAAGATGCTTTTCTGTGACTGGTGAGTACTCAACCAAGTCATTCTGAGAA
TAGTGTATGCGGCGACCGAGTTGCTCTTGCCCGGCGTCAATACGGGATAATACCGCGCCACATAGCAGAA
CTTTAAAAGTGCTCATCATTGGAAAACGTTCTTCGGGGCGAAAACTCTCAAGGATCTTACCGCTGTTGAG
ATCCAGTTCGATGTAACCCACTCGTGCACCCAACTGATCTTCAGCATCTTTTACTTTCACCAGCGTTTCT
GGGTGAGCAAAAACAGGAAGGCAAAATGCCGCAAAAAAGGGAATAAGGGCGACACGGAAATGTTGAATAC
TCATACTCTTCCTTTTTCAATATTATTGAAGCATTTATCAGGGTTATTGTCTCATGAGCGGATACATATT
TGAATGTATTTAGAAAAATAAACAAATAGGGGTTCCGCGCACATTTCCCCGAAAAGTGCCACCTGACGTC
TAAGAAACCATTATTATCATGACATTAACCTATAAAAATAGGCGTATCACGAGGCCCTTTCGTCTACGCG
CGCGCCGGCGGCGCGCCGTCGACGGCCGGCCGCGGCCGC
Features (pLannotate 1.2.2; 16 found; start..end, strand, type, name):
    155..532     +  enhancer       CMV enhancer: human cytomegalovirus immediate early enhancer
    534..733     +  promoter       CMV promoter: human cytomegalovirus (CMV) immediate early promoter
    872..1004    +  intron         chimeric intron: chimera between introns from human β-globin and immunoglobulin heavy chain genes
   1113..1691    +  CDS            emiRFP670 (fragment): emiRFP670 is a basic (constitutively fluorescent) near ir fluorescent protein published in 2020, derived from Rhodopseudomonas palustris. It has low acid sensitivity. It requires the cofactor biliverdin for fluorescence.
   1708..2294    +  misc_feature   IRES2: internal ribosome entry site (IRES) of the encephalomyocarditis virus (EMCV)
   2295..3014    +  CDS            EGFP: the original enhanced GFP (Yang et al., 1996) mammalian codon-optimized
   3060..3192    +  intron         chimeric intron: chimera between introns from human β-globin and immunoglobulin heavy chain genes
   3201..3789    +  misc_feature   WPRE: woodchuck hepatitis virus posttranscriptional regulatory element
   3793..3809    +  misc_feature   MCS (fragment): pUC18/19 multiple cloning site
   3822..3933    +  polyA_signal   bGH poly(A) signal: bovine growth hormone polyadenylation signal
   4029..4047    -  promoter       T3 promoter: promoter for bacteriophage T3 RNA polymerase
   4106..4180    +  CDS            HBB (fragment): HBB_PONPY - Experimental evidence at transcript level: Swiss-Prot protein existence level 2. Involved in oxygen transport from the lung to the various peripheral tissues. From Pongo pygmaeus (Bornean orangutan).
   4251..4306    +  polyA_signal   β-globin poly(A) signal: rabbit β-globin polyadenylation signal (Gil and Proudfoot, 1987)
   4685..5273    -  rep_origin     ori: high-copy-number ColE1/pMB1/pBR322/pUC origin of replication
   5444..6304    -  CDS            AmpR: β-lactamase; bla; confers resistance to ampicillin, carbenicillin, and related antibiotics
   6305..6409    -  promoter       AmpR promoter: bla
