[The description below was written by a language model from this plasmid's Addgene catalogue record and pLannotate feature annotations shown in this document.]
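Description:
pRDAX-333 C-Tag miRFP670[2] L20 {Esp3I(2x)} EGFP is a custom-built mammalian expression plasmid of about 6.5 kb, designed as an assay vector for detecting protein–protein interactions by bimolecular or trimolecular fluorescence complementation (BiFC/TriFC). It is maintained in E. coli through a high-copy ColE1/pUC-type origin and selected with ampicillin via the β-lactamase gene and its native promoter.

The expression unit is driven by the human CMV immediate-early enhancer and promoter, followed by a chimeric β-globin/immunoglobulin intron that promotes efficient processing of the transcript. Downstream lies a partial coding sequence annotated as a fragment of an miRFP670-type near-infrared fluorescent protein, a biliverdin-dependent bacterial phytochrome derivative. This matches the "[2]" in the name, which suggests the second of the split halves used for complementation. The catalogue lists the insert species as mouse, whereas the annotation traces the protein to Rhodopseudomonas palustris. The name also implies that a gene of interest is inserted through a pair of Esp3I (type IIS) sites so that the split fragment is fused as a C-terminal tag through a linker ("L20"). Neither these sites nor the linker are annotated in the feature table, so their exact positions are not stated.

An EMCV IRES then drives translation of EGFP from the same transcript, giving an independent marker of transfected, expressing cells. A second chimeric intron, a WPRE and the bovine growth hormone polyadenylation signal complete the cassette. A T3 promoter, a β-globin fragment and a rabbit β-globin poly(A) signal lie further downstream, and their role is not stated. Near-infrared signal should appear only when the fused partner brings this fragment together with a complementary one.
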