Addgene plasmid #129836: pRDAX-333 C-Tag miRFP670[2] L20 {Esp3I(2x)} EGFP
Purpose: PPI (BiFC/TriFC) assay vector
Depositing lab: Gary Lewin. Depositing organization: Max-Delbrueck-Centrum fuer Molekulare Medizin (MDC).
Backbone
  Vector backbone: custom built
  Vector type: Mammalian Expression
Growth in bacteria
  Bacterial resistance: Ampicillin, 100 μg/mL
  Growth temperature: 37°C
  Growth strain: DH5alpha
  Copy number: High Copy
Gene/Insert
  Gene/Insert name: miRFP670
  Species: M. musculus (mouse)
  Cloning method: Restriction Enzyme; 5′ cloning site unknown (unknown if destroyed); 3′ cloning site unknown (unknown if destroyed)
Terms and licenses: Academic/Nonprofit Terms; Industry Terms: Not Available to Industry
How to cite: pRDAX-333 C-Tag miRFP670[2] L20 {Esp3I(2x)} EGFP was a gift from Gary Lewin (Addgene plasmid # 129836 ; http://n2t.net/addgene:129836 ; RRID:Addgene_129836)
